>Addgene plasmid #10800 | FLAG.PKCzeta.K/W | addgene partial sequence | sequence record 17740 | 10800 with rPKCzeta-F (tcccaagagcctccagtaga)
ACCTTCCTTCAGAGAACTGATGGAATTGCTTATATTTCTTCATCTCGGAAACATGACAATATCAAAGATG
ATTCTGAGGACCTTAAGCCTGTCATCGATGGGGTGGATGGGATCAAAATCTCTCAGGGGCTGGGGCTGCA
AGACTTTGACCTCATCAGAGTCATCGGGCGTGGAAGCTATGCCAAGGTCCTCCTGGTGCGGTTGAAGAAA
AACGACCAGATTTACGCCATGTGGGTGGTGAAGAAGGAGCTCGTCCACGACGATGAGGATATCGACTGGG
TGCAGACAGAGAAGCACGTGTTCGAGCAGGCATCCAGCAACCCCTTCCTGGTTGGCTTACACTCCTGCTT
CCAGACAACGAGCCGGTTGTTCCTGGTCATCGAGTATGTCAACGGGGGGGACCTCATGTTCCACATGCAG
AGGCAGAGGAAGCTTCCAGAGGAACACGCCAGGTTCTATGCTGCTGAGATCTGTATCGCTCTCAACTTCC
TACATGAGAGAGGGATCATCTACCGGGACCTAAAACTGGACAACGTCCTCCTCGATGCCGATGGACACAT
TAAGCTGACGGACTACGGCATGTGCAAGGAAGGCCTAGGCCCCGGCGACACAACAAGCACTTTTTGTGGA
ACCCCGAACTATATCGCCCCCGAAATCCTACGAGGAGAAGAGTACGGGTTCAGCGTGGACTGGTGGGCGC
TGGGTGTCCTTATGTTTGAGATGATGGCTGGGCGCTCCCCCTTTGACATCATCACA
