>Addgene plasmid #10800 | FLAG.PKCzeta.K/W | addgene partial sequence | sequence record 17741 | 10800 with CMV-F
TGACCGTCAGAATTCCCATGGACTATAAGGACGATGATGACAAACCCAGCAGGACCGACCCCAAGATGGA
CCGGAGCGGCGGTCGCGTCCGTCTGAAGGCGCACTACGGCGGGGACATCCTGATTACCAGCGTGGACCCC
ACGACAACTTTCCAGGACCTCTGTGAGGAAGTGCGAGACATGTGTGGCCTGCACCAGCAGCACCCACTCA
CCCTCAAGTGGGTGGACAGTGAAGGTGACCCTTGTACTGTGTCCTCACAGATGGAGCTGGAGGAGGCCTT
CCGCCTGGCCTGTCAGGGCAGGGACGAAGTGCTCATCATCCACGTTTTCCCAAGCATCCCAGAACAACCG
GGCATGCCTTGTCCTGGAGAAGACAAGTCCATCTACCGCCGTGGAGCCAGAAGATGGAGGAAGCTATACC
GAGCCAACGGCCACCTCTTCCAAGCCAAGCGCTTTAACAGGAGAGCGTACTGTGGCCAGTGCAGCGAAAG
GATATGGGGCCTCGCGAGGCAGGGGTACAGGTGCATCAACTGCAAGCTGCTTGTCCATAAACGCTGCCAC
GTCCTCGTCCCGCTGACCTGCAGGAGGCATATGGATTCTGTCATGCCTTCCCAAGAGCCTCCAGTAGATG
ACAAGAACGATGGTGTAGACCTTCCTTCAGAAGAAACTGATGGAATTGCTTATATTTCTTCATCTCGGAA
ACATGACAATATCANAGATGATTCTGAGGACCTTAAGCCTGTCATCGATGGGGTGGATGGGATCAAAATC
TCTCAGGGGCTGGGGCTGCAAGACTTTGACCTCATCAGAGTCATCGGGCGTGGAAGCTATGCCAAGGTCC
TCCTGGTGCGGTTGA
