[The description below was written by a language model from this plasmid's Addgene catalogue record.]
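Description:
FLAG.PKCzeta.K/W is a mammalian expression plasmid built on the pCMV5 backbone (about 4.65 kb without insert) that carries a kinase-dead version of rat protein kinase C zeta (Prkcz). It is propagated in E. coli as a high-copy plasmid under ampicillin selection. The record does not list a mammalian selection marker, which suggests use mainly in transient transfection. It also does not explicitly name the promoter, but the pCMV5 backbone and the use of a CMV forward sequencing primer indicate that expression is driven by the cytomegalovirus immediate-early promoter, which gives strong constitutive transcription in most cultured mammalian cells.

The insert is roughly 1.8 kb and was cloned by restriction digestion into an EcoRI site. EcoRI sites are retained on both flanks, so the fragment can be released with a single enzyme, although its orientation is not fixed by the cloning strategy itself. The coding sequence carries a K281W substitution, replacing lysine 281 with tryptophan. The record describes this as a kinase-dead mutation, and substitutions of this kind typically target the conserved ATP-binding lysine of the catalytic domain to abolish phosphotransfer activity. An N-terminal FLAG epitope allows the protein to be detected and immunoprecipitated with anti-FLAG antibodies and distinguished from endogenous PKC zeta.

The associated work concerns regulation of PKC zeta by PI 3-kinase and PDK-1. In that setting, the construct serves as a catalytically inactive control alongside wild-type PKC zeta, for example in kinase assays on immunoprecipitated protein or in studies of upstream phosphorylation without autophosphorylation, and potentially as a dominant-interfering form in signalling experiments.
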