Addgene plasmid #10800: FLAG.PKCzeta.K/W
Depositing lab: Alex Toker. Depositing organization: Beth Israel Deaconess Medical Center. Publication: Regulation of protein kinase C zeta by PI 3-kinase and PDK-1. Chou MM, Hou W, Johnson J, Graham LK, Lee MH, Chen CS, Newton AC, Schaffhausen BS, Toker A. Curr Biol. 1998 Sep 24. 8(19):1069-77. 10.1016/S0960-9822(98)70444-0 PubMed 9768361.
Backbone
  Vector backbone: pCMV5
  Backbone size w/o insert (bp): 4650
  Vector type: Mammalian Expression
Growth in bacteria
  Bacterial resistance: Ampicillin, 100 μg/mL
  Growth temperature: 37°C
  Growth strain: DH5alpha
  Copy number: High Copy
Gene/Insert
  Gene/Insert name: PKC zeta
  Species: R. norvegicus (rat)
  Insert size (bp): 1800
  Mutation: Kinase dead mutant: K281W (Lys 281 to Trp)
  Entrez Gene: Prkcz (a.k.a. 14-3-3-zetaisoform, Pkcz, r14-3-3)
  Tag / fusion protein: FLAG (N terminal on insert)
  Cloning method: Restriction Enzyme; 5′ cloning site EcoRI (not destroyed); 3′ cloning site EcoRI (not destroyed)
  Sequencing primers: 5′ CMV Forward
Terms and licenses: Academic/Nonprofit Terms; Industry Terms: Not Available to Industry
How to cite: FLAG.PKCzeta.K/W was a gift from Alex Toker (Addgene plasmid # 10800 ; http://n2t.net/addgene:10800 ; RRID:Addgene_10800)
